>Addgene plasmid #103941 | PDLIM4_PDZ_1 | addgene full sequence | sequence record 200270 | Addgene NGS Result
TTGACAATTAATCATCGGCTCGTATAATGTGTGGAATTGTGAGCGGATAACAATTTCACACAGGAAACAG
TATTCATGTCCCCTATACTAGGTTATTGGAAAATTAAGGGCCTTGTGCAACCCACTCGACTTCTTTTGGA
ATATCTTGAAGAAAAATATGAAGAGCATTTGTATGAGCGCGATGAAGGTGATAAATGGCGAAACAAAAAG
TTTGAATTGGGTTTGGAGTTTCCCAATCTTCCTTATTATATTGATGGTGATGTTAAATTAACACAGTCTA
TGGCCATCATACGTTATATAGCTGACAAGCACAACATGTTGGGTGGTTGTCCAAAAGAGCGTGCAGAGAT
TTCAATGCTTGAAGGAGCGGTTTTGGATATTAGATACGGTGTTTCGAGAATTGCATATAGTAAAGACTTT
GAAACTCTCAAAGTTGATTTTCTTAGCAAGCTACCTGAAATGCTGAAAATGTTCGAAGATCGTTTATGTC
ATAAAACATATTTAAATGGTGATCATGTAACCCATCCTGACTTCATGTTGTATGACGCTCTTGATGTTGT
TTTATACATGGACCCAATGTGCCTGGATGCGTTCCCAAAATTAGTTTGTTTTAAAAAACGTATTGAAGCT
ATCCCACAAATTGATAAGTACTTGAAATCCAGCAAGTATATAGCATGGCCTTTGCAGGGCTGGCAAGCCA
CGTTTGGTGGTGGCGACCATCCTCCAAAATCGGATCTGGAAGTTCTGTTCCAGGGGCCCCTGGGATCTAT
GCCCCATTCCGTGACCCTGCGCGGGCCTTCGCCCTGGGGCTTCCGCCTGGTGGGCGGCCGGGACTTCAGC
GCGCCCCTCACCATCTCACGGGTCCATGCTGGCAGCAAGGCTGCATTGGCTGCCCTGTGCCCAGGAGACC
TGATCCAGGCCATCAATGGTGAGAGCACAGAGCTCATGACACACCTGGAGGCACAGAACCGCATCAAGGG
CTGCCACGATCACCTCACACTGTCTGTGAGCAGGCCTGAGGGCAGGAGCTGGCCCAGTGCCCCTGATGAC
AGCAAGGCTCAGGCACACAGGATCCACATCGATCCTGAGATCCAGGACGGCTGAGTCGACTCGAGCGGCC
GCATCGTGACTGACTGACGATCTGCCTCGCGCGTTTCGGTGATGACGGTGAAAACCTCTGACACATGCAG
CTCCCGGAGACGGTCACAGCTTGTCTGTAAGCGGATGCCGGGAGCAGACAAGCCCGTCAGGGCGCGTCAG
CGGGTGTTGGCGGGTGTCGGGGCGCAGCCATGACCCAGTCACGTAGCGATAGCGGAGTGTATAATTCTTG
AAGACGAAAGGGCCTCGTGATACGCCTATTTTTATAGGTTAATGTCATGATAATAATGGTTTCTTAGACG
TCAGGTGGCACTTTTCGGGGAAATGTGCGCGGAACCCCTATTTGTTTATTTTTCTAAATACATTCAAATA
TGTATCCGCTCATGAGACAATAACCCTGATAAATGCTTCAATAATATTGAAAAAGGAAGAGTATGAGTAT
TCAACATTTCCGTGTCGCCCTTATTCCCTTTTTTGCGGCATTTTGCCTTCCTGTTTTTGCTCACCCAGAA
ACGCTGGTGAAAGTAAAAGATGCTGAAGATCAGTTGGGTGCACGAGTGGGTTACATCGAACTGGATCTCA
ACAGCGGTAAGATCCTTGAGAGTTTTCGCCCCGAAGAACGTTTTCCAATGATGAGCACTTTTAAAGTTCT
GCTATGTGGCGCGGTATTATCCCGTGTTGACGCCGGGCAAGAGCAACTCGGTCGCCGCATACACTATTCT
CAGAATGACTTGGTTGAGTACTCACCAGTCACAGAAAAGCATCTTACGGATGGCATGACAGTAAGAGAAT
TATGCAGTGCTGCCATAACCATGAGTGATAACACTGCGGCCAACTTACTTCTGACAACGATCGGAGGACC
GAAGGAGCTAACCGCTTTTTTGCACAACATGGGGGATCATGTAACTCGCCTTGATCGTTGGGAACCGGAG
CTGAATGAAGCCATACCAAACGACGAGCGTGACACCACGATGCCTGCAGCAATGGCAACAACGTTGCGCA
AACTATTAACTGGCGAACTACTTACTCTAGCTTCCCGGCAACAATTAATAGACTGGATGGAGGCGGATAA
AGTTGCAGGACCACTTCTGCGCTCGGCCCTTCCGGCTGGCTGGTTTATTGCTGATAAATCTGGAGCCGGT
GAGCGTGGGTCTCGCGGTATCATTGCAGCACTGGGGCCAGATGGTAAGCCCTCCCGTATCGTAGTTATCT
ACACGACGGGGAGTCAGGCAACTATGGATGAACGAAATAGACAGATCGCTGAGATAGGTGCCTCACTGAT
TAAGCATTGGTAACTGTCAGACCAAGTTTACTCATATATACTTTAGATTGATTTAAAACTTCATTTTTAA
TTTAAAAGGATCTAGGTGAAGATCCTTTTTGATAATCTCATGACCAAAATCCCTTAACGTGAGTTTTCGT
TCCACTGAGCGTCAGACCCCGTAGAAAAGATCAAAGGATCTTCTTGAGATCCTTTTTTTCTGCGCGTAAT
CTGCTGCTTGCAAACAAAAAAACCACCGCTACCAGCGGTGGTTTGTTTGCCGGATCAAGAGCTACCAACT
CTTTTTCCGAAGGTAACTGGCTTCAGCAGAGCGCAGATACCAAATACTGTCCTTCTAGTGTAGCCGTAGT
TAGGCCACCACTTCAAGAACTCTGTAGCACCGCCTACATACCTCGCTCTGCTAATCCTGTTACCAGTGGC
TGCTGCCAGTGGCGATAAGTCGTGTCTTACCGGGTTGGACTCAAGACGATAGTTACCGGATAAGGCGCAG
CGGTCGGGCTGAACGGGGGGTTCGTGCACACAGCCCAGCTTGGAGCGAACGACCTACACCGAACTGAGAT
ACCTACAGCGTGAGCTATGAGAAAGCGCCACGCTTCCCGAAGGGAGAAAGGCGGACAGGTATCCGGTAAG
CGGCAGGGTCGGAACAGGAGAGCGCACGAGGGAGCTTCCAGGGGGAAACGCCTGGTATCTTTATAGTCCT
GTCGGGTTTCGCCACCTCTGACTTGAGCGTCGATTTTTGTGATGCTCGTCAGGGGGGCGGAGCCTATGGA
AAAACGCCAGCAACGCGGCCTTTTTACGGTTCCTGGCCTTTTGCTGGCCTTTTGCTCACATGTTCTTTCC
TGCGTTATCCCCTGATTCTGTGGATAACCGTATTACCGCCTTTGAGTGAGCTGATACCGCTCGCCGCAGC
CGAACGACCGAGCGCAGCGAGTCAGTGAGCGAGGAAGCGGAAGAGCGCCTGATGCGGTATTTTCTCCTTA
CGCATCTGTGCGGTATTTCACACCGCATAAATTCCGACACCATCGAATGGCGCAAAACCTTTCGCGGTAT
GGCATGATAGCGCCCGGAAGAGAGTCAATTCAGGGTGGTGAATGTGAAACCAGTAACGTTATACGATGTC
GCAGAGTATGCCGGTGTCTCTTATCAGACCGTTTCCCGCGTGGTGAACCAGGCCAGCCACGTTTCTGCGA
AAACGCGGGAAAAAGTGGAAGCGGCGATGGCGGAGCTGAATTACATTCCCAACCGCGTGGCACAACAACT
GGCGGGCAAACAGTCGTTGCTGATTGGCGTTGCCACCTCCAGTCTGGCCCTGCACGCGCCGTCGCAAATT
GTCGCGGCGATTAAATCTCGCGCCGATCAACTGGGTGCCAGCGTGGTGGTGTCGATGGTAGAACGAAGCG
GCGTCGAAGCCTGTAAAGCGGCGGTGCACAATCTTCTCGCGCAACGCGTCAGTGGGCTGATCATTAACTA
TCCGCTGGATGACCAGGATGCCATTGCTGTGGAAGCTGCCTGCACTAATGTTCCGGCGTTATTTCTTGAT
GTCTCTGACCAGACACCCATCAACAGTATTATTTTCTCCCATGAAGACGGTACGCGACTGGGCGTGGAGC
ATCTGGTCGCATTGGGTCACCAGCAAATCGCGCTGTTAGCGGGCCCATTAAGTTCTGTCTCGGCGCGTCT
GCGTCTGGCTGGCTGGCATAAATATCTCACTCGCAATCAAATTCAGCCGATAGCGGAACGGGAAGGCGAC
TGGAGTGCCATGTCCGGTTTTCAACAAACCATGCAAATGCTGAATGAGGGCATCGTTCCCACTGCGATGC
TGGTTGCCAACGATCAGATGGCGCTGGGCGCAATGCGCGCCATTACCGAGTCCGGGCTGCGCGTTGGTGC
GGATATCTCGGTAGTGGGATACGACGATACCGAAGACAGCTCATGTTATATCCCGCCGTTAACCACCATC
AAACAGGATTTTCGCCTGCTGGGGCAAACCAGCGTGGACCGCTTGCTGCAACTCTCTCAGGGCCAGGCGG
TGAAGGGCAATCAGCTGTTGCCCGTCTCACTGGTGAAAAGAAAAACCACGCTAGCGCCCAATACGCAAAC
CGCCTCTCCCCGCGCGTTGGCCGATTCATTAATGCAGCTGGCACGACAGGTTTCCCGACTGGAAAGCGGG
CAGTGAGCGCAACGCAATTAATGTAAGTTAGCTCACTCATTAGGCACCCCAGGCTTTACACTTTATGCTT
CCGGCTCGTATGTTGTGTGGAATTGTGAGCGGATAACAATTTCACACAGGAAACAGCTATGACCATGATT
ACGGATTCACTGGCCGTCGTTTTACAACGTCGTGACTGGGAAAACCCTGGCGTTACCCAACTTAATCGCC
TTGCAGCACATCCCCCTTTCGCCAGCTGGCGTAATAGCGAAGAGGCCCGCACCGATCGCCCTTCCCAACA
GTTGCGCAGCCTGAATGGCGAATGGCGCTTTGCCTGGTTTCCGGCACCAGAAGCGGTGCCGGAAAGCTGG
CTGGAGTGCGATCTTCCTGAGGCCGATACTGTCGTCGTCCCCTCAAACTGGCAGATGCACGGTTACGATG
CGCCCATCTACACCAACGTGACCTATCCCATTACGGTCAATCCGCCGTTTGTTCCCACGGAGAATCCGAC
GGGTTGTTACTCGCTCACATTTAATGTTGATGAAAGCTGGCTACAGGAAGGCCAGACGCGAATTATTTTT
GATGGCGTTGGAATTAGCTTATCGACTGCACGGTGCACCAATGCTTCTGGCGTCAGGCAGCCATCGGAAG
CTGTGGTATGGCTGTGCAGGTCGTAAATCACTGCATAATTCGTGTCGCTCAAGGCGCACTCCCGTTCTGG
ATAATGTTTTTTGCGCCGACATCATAACGGTTCTGGCAAATATTCTGAAATGAGCTG
Features (pLannotate 1.2.2; 17 found; start..end, strand, type, name):
      1..29      +  promoter       tac promoter: strong E. coli promoter; hybrid between the trp and lac UV5 promoters
     37..53      +  protein_bind   lac operator: The lac repressor binds to the lac operator to inhibit transcription in E. coli. This inhibition can be relieved by adding lactose or isopropyl-β-D-thiogalactopyranoside (IPTG). lac repressor encoded by lacI
     76..729     +  CDS            GST26_SCHJA: Experimental evidence at protein level: Swiss-Prot protein existence level 1. GST isoenzymes appear to play a central role in the parasite detoxification system. Other functions are also suspected including a role in increasing the solubility of haematin in the parasite gut. From Schistosoma japonicum (Blood fluke).
    769..1101    +  CDS            PDLIM4 (fragment): PDLI4_HUMAN - Also known as RIL. Experimental evidence at protein level: Swiss-Prot protein existence level 1. [Isoform 2]: Involved in reorganization of the actin cytoskeleton and in regulation of cell migration. In response to oxidative stress, binds to NQO1, which stabilizes it and protects it from ubiquitin-independent degradation by the core 20S proteasome. Stabilized protein is able to heterodimerize with isoform 1 changing the subcellular location of it from cytoskeleton and nuclei to cytosol, leading to loss of isoforms 1 ability to induce formation of actin stress fibers. Counteracts
   1142..1181    +  CDS            rop (fragment): Rop protein, which maintains plasmids at low copy number; rop
   1283..1323    +  misc_feature   bom (fragment): basis of mobility region from pBR322
   1428..1532    +  promoter       AmpR promoter: bla
   1533..2393    +  CDS            AmpR: β-lactamase; bla; confers resistance to ampicillin, carbenicillin, and related antibiotics
   2564..3152    +  rep_origin     ori: high-copy-number ColE1/pMB1/pBR322/pUC origin of replication
   3338..3389    -  misc_feature   bom (fragment): basis of mobility region from pBR322
   3396..3473    +  promoter       lacI promoter: lacI
   3474..4556    +  CDS            lacI: lac repressor; lacI; The lac repressor binds to the lac operator to inhibit transcription in E. coli. This inhibition can be relieved by adding lactose or isopropyl-β-D-thiogalactopyranoside (IPTG).
   4569..4590    +  protein_bind   CAP binding site: CAP binding activates transcription in the presence of cAMP. E. coli catabolite activator protein
   4605..4635    +  promoter       lac promoter: promoter for the E. coli lac operon
   4643..4659    +  protein_bind   lac operator: The lac repressor binds to the lac operator to inhibit transcription in E. coli. This inhibition can be relieved by adding lactose or isopropyl-β-D-thiogalactopyranoside (IPTG). lac repressor encoded by lacI
   4679..4852    +  CDS            lacZα: LacZα fragment of β-galactosidase; lacZ fragment
   5116..5232    -  CDS            yciV (fragment): RNAAM_ECOLI - Also known as trpH From Escherichia coli (strain K12).
