[The description below was written by a language model from this plasmid's Addgene catalogue record and pLannotate feature annotations shown in this document.]
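Description:
PDLIM4_PDZ_1 is a bacterial expression plasmid built on the pGEX-6P-1 backbone for producing the PDZ domain of human PDLIM4 (also known as RIL) as a glutathione S-transferase fusion in E. coli. The sequenced record is about 5.3 kb. It replicates from a ColE1/pMB1-type origin and is selected with ampicillin through the β-lactamase gene under its own promoter. Short remnants of the pBR322 rop and bom regions, a lac promoter/lacZα segment and a small E. coli yciV-like fragment are also annotated, and these appear to be carried over from the backbone rather than functional parts of the design.

The expression cassette begins with the strong hybrid tac promoter followed by a lac operator. The plasmid also carries its own lacI gene, so lac repressor keeps transcription off until it is relieved by IPTG. Downstream lies the Schistosoma japonicum GST coding sequence, followed after a short linker by a 333 bp fragment of PDLIM4 that places the GST tag at the N terminus of the PDZ domain. In pGEX-6P vectors this linker normally encodes a protease cleavage site for tag removal, but no such site is annotated in the feature table. The restriction sites used for cloning are not recorded.

The stated purpose is expression and purification of the isolated PDZ domain, with GST allowing affinity capture on glutathione resin. The construct belongs to a collection generated for mapping peptide-binding specificities across the PDZ domain family, where purified GST–PDZ fusions serve as binding targets.
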