Addgene plasmid #103941: PDLIM4_PDZ_1
Purpose: Protein expression and purification of RIL BGLII PDZ domain
Depositing lab: Sachdev Sidhu. Depositing organization: University of Toronto. Publication: A specificity map for the PDZ domain family. Tonikian R, Zhang Y, Sazinsky SL, Currell B, Yeh JH, Reva B, Held HA, Appleton BA, Evangelista M, Wu Y, Xin X, Chan AC, Seshagiri S, Lasky LA, Sander C, Boone C, Bader GD, Sidhu SS. PLoS Biol. 2008 Sep 30;6(9):e239. doi: 10.1371/journal.pbio.0060239. PubMed 18828675.
Backbone
  Vector backbone: pGEX-6P-1
  Backbone size w/o insert (bp): 4984
  Vector type: Bacterial Expression
Growth in bacteria
  Bacterial resistance: Ampicillin, 100 μg/mL
  Growth temperature: 37°C
  Growth strain: DH5alpha
  Copy number: Unknown
Gene/Insert
  Gene/Insert name: PDLIM4 (alt name: RIL BGLII PDZ)
  Species: H. sapiens (human)
  Entrez Gene: PDLIM4 (a.k.a. RIL)
  Promoter: tac
  Tag / fusion protein: GST (N terminal on backbone)
  Cloning method: Restriction Enzyme; 5′ cloning site unknown (unknown if destroyed); 3′ cloning site unknown (unknown if destroyed)
  Sequencing primers: 5′ pGEX Fwd
Terms and licenses: Academic/Nonprofit Terms; Industry Terms: Not Available to Industry
How to cite: PDLIM4_PDZ_1 was a gift from Sachdev Sidhu (Addgene plasmid # 103941 ; http://n2t.net/addgene:103941 ; RRID:Addgene_103941)
